Addgene plasmid #128696: pT3TS-TAL-apobb.1-PR2-RA
Purpose: Right arm of TALEN pair 2 for cleavage of apobb.1 STOP locus
Depositing lab: Steven Farber. Depositing organization: Carnegie Institution for Science. Publication: The LipoGlo reporter system for sensitive and specific monitoring of atherogenic lipoproteins. Thierer JH, Ekker SC, Farber SA. Nat Commun. 2019 Jul 31;10(1):3426. doi: 10.1038/s41467-019-11259-w. PubMed 31366908.
Backbone
  Vector backbone: pT3TS-delta-TAL
  Backbone manufacturer: Ekker Lab
  Backbone size w/o insert (bp): 4651
  Total vector size (bp): 5940
  Modifications to backbone: Golden gate assembly reaction
  Vector type: TALEN
Growth in bacteria
  Bacterial resistance: Ampicillin, 100 μg/mL
  Growth temperature: 37°C
  Growth strain: DH5alpha
  Copy number: Unknown
Gene/Insert
  Gene/Insert name: TALEN
  Insert size (bp): 2203
Terms and licenses: Academic/Nonprofit Terms; Industry Terms: Not Available to Industry
Depositor comments: Plasmid contains a lot of repetitive regions and thus next generation sequencing had difficulty assembling a full plasmid sequence. Due to this Addgene's full plasmid sequence contains several ambiguous bases and a few mismatches in non-essential regions compared to depositor sequence. Depositor confirms plasmid is functional!
How to cite: pT3TS-TAL-apobb.1-PR2-RA was a gift from Steven Farber (Addgene plasmid # 128696 ; http://n2t.net/addgene:128696 ; RRID:Addgene_128696)
