[The description below was written by a language model from this plasmid's Addgene catalogue record and pLannotate feature annotations shown in this document.]
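Description:
pT3TS-TAL-apobb.1-PR2-RA is a TALEN expression plasmid encoding the right arm of the second TALEN pair designed to cleave the apobb.1 STOP locus. It was built by Golden Gate assembly of TAL repeat modules into the pT3TS-delta-TAL backbone. The plasmid is propagated in E. coli under ampicillin selection (AmpR with its bla promoter) and replicates from a high-copy ColE1/pUC-type origin. An f1 origin, a lacZα fragment and a short fragment annotated as RSF ori are also detected as backbone remnants.

The payload is a single open reading frame arranged for in vitro transcription. A T3 promoter is followed by the Xenopus beta-globin 5'-UTR, the nuclease coding region and the Xenopus beta-globin 3'-UTR, a layout that yields stable, efficiently translated synthetic mRNA of the kind generally used for embryo microinjection. A T7 promoter lies downstream in the opposite orientation. The coding region begins with segments matching Xanthomonas TAL effectors (annotated as avrXa10 fragments), which form the N-terminal scaffold. A long unannotated stretch follows and presumably holds the custom DNA-binding repeat array. Next comes a C-terminal TAL segment (avrBs3 fragment) fused to the FokI cleavage domain. FokI cuts as a dimer, so this arm must be paired with the matching left arm to produce a double-strand break at the target site. The record does not give the repeat composition, the target sequence or the host organism.

The catalogue lists a total size of 5,940 bp, while the sequenced record is 5,929 nt. The depositor notes that the repetitive regions hampered sequence assembly, leaving some ambiguous bases and a few mismatches in non-essential regions, and confirms that the plasmid is functional.
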