Features (pLannotate 1.2.2; 14 found; start..end, strand, type, name):
      1..125     +  rep_origin     RSF ori (fragment): Plasmids containing the RSF 1030 origin of replication can be propagated in E. coli cells that contain additional plasmids with compatible origins.
    146..164     +  promoter       T3 promoter: promoter for bacteriophage T3 RNA polymerase
    173..215     +  5'UTR          Xenopus globin 5'-UTR: translational enhancer from the 5'-UTR of the major beta-globin gene of Xenopus laevis
    282..752     +  CDS            avrXa10 (fragment): AVX10_XANOO - Experimental evidence at protein level: Swiss-Prot protein existence level 1. Avirulence protein. Induces the hypersensitive response (HR)in rice plants carrying the resistance gene Xa10. Activity depends on the presence of the core repeat domains; replacement with repeat domains from other proteins (AvrBs3 of X.euvesicatoria (AC P14727) or AvrXa7 of this organism) does not elicit the HR. Probably acts as a transcription factor in its host plant (rice) to induce plant resistance or disease. From Xanthomonas oryzae pv. oryzae.
    767..913     +  CDS            avrXa10 (fragment): AVX10_XANOO - Experimental evidence at protein level: Swiss-Prot protein existence level 1. Avirulence protein. Induces the hypersensitive response (HR)in rice plants carrying the resistance gene Xa10. Activity depends on the presence of the core repeat domains; replacement with repeat domains from other proteins (AvrBs3 of X.euvesicatoria (AC P14727) or AvrXa7 of this organism) does not elicit the HR. Probably acts as a transcription factor in its host plant (rice) to induce plant resistance or disease. From Xanthomonas oryzae pv. oryzae.
   2496..2645    +  CDS            avrBs3 (fragment): AVRB3_XANEU - Experimental evidence at protein level: Swiss-Prot protein existence level 1. Avirulence protein. Acts as a transcription factor in C.annuum plants. In susceptible plants lacking the Bs3 resistance gene induces expression of a number of genes, including genes homologous to a family of auxin-induced genes, alpha-expansin genes, pectate lyase, anthocyanidin glucoside rhamnosyl transferase and at least one transcription factor, UPA20. Their expression leads to plant hypertrophy in mesophyll cells, probably mainly mediated by UPA20 (PubMed:17962565). In resistant plants induces the h
   2634..3221    +  CDS            fokIR (fragment): T2F1_PLAOK - Also known as rfoKI. Experimental evidence at protein level: Swiss-Prot protein existence level 1. Recognizes the double-stranded sequence 5'-GGATG-3'/3'-CATCC- 5' and cleaves respectively 14 bases after G-1 and 13 bases before C-1. From Planomicrobium okeanokoites (Planococcus okeanokoites) (Flavobacterium okeanokoites).
   3260..3385    +  3'UTR          Xenopus globin 3'-UTR: 3'-UTR of the major beta-globin gene of Xenopus laevis
   3485..3503    -  promoter       T7 promoter: promoter for bacteriophage T7 RNA polymerase
   3506..3663    +  CDS            lacZα (fragment): LacZα fragment of β-galactosidase; lacZ fragment
   3694..4122    -  rep_origin     f1 ori (sequence partly withheld): f1 bacteriophage origin of replication; arrow indicates direction of (+) strand synthesis
   4149..4253    +  promoter       AmpR promoter: bla
   4254..5114    +  CDS            AmpR: β-lactamase; bla; confers resistance to ampicillin, carbenicillin, and related antibiotics
   5285..5873    +  rep_origin     ori: high-copy-number ColE1/pMB1/pBR322/pUC origin of replication
>Addgene plasmid #128696 | pT3TS-TAL-apobb.1-PR2-RA | addgene full sequence | sequence record 251834 | Addgene NGS Result
CATGTTCTTTCCTGCGTTATCCCCTGATTCTGTGGATAACCGTATTACCGCCTTTGAGTGAGCTGATACC
GCTCGCCGCAGCCGAACGACCGAGCGCAGCGAGTCAGTGAGCGAGGAAGCGGAAGAGCGCCCAATACGCA
AACCGAATTAACCCTCACTAAAGGGAAGCTTGCTTGTTCTTTTTGCAGAAGCTCAGAATAAACGCTCAAC
TTTGGCAGATCTAACTCGAGAAAGATATTGTATATATCGTAACAATAGGAGGTTCAACAATGGCTTCCTC
CCCTCCAAAGAAAAAGAGAAAGGTTAGTTGGAAGGACGCAAGTGGTTGGTCTAGAGTGGATCTACGCACG
CTCGGCTACAGTCAGCAGCAGCAAGAGAAGATCAAACCGAAGGTGCGTTCGACAGTGGCGCAGCACCACG
AGGCACTGGTGGGCCATGGGTTTACACACGCGCACATCGTTGCGCTCAGCCAACACCCGGCAGCGTTAGG
GACCGTCGCTGTCACGTATCAGCACATAATCACGGCGTTGCCAGAGGCGACACACGAAGACATCGTTGGC
GTCGGCAAACAGTGGTCCGGCGCACGCGCCCTGGAGGCCTTGCTCACGGATGCGGGGGAGTTGAGAGGTC
CGCCGTTACAGTTGGACACAGGCCAACTTGTGAAGATTGCAAAACGTGGCGGCGTGACCGCAATGGAGGC
AGTGCATGCATCGCGCAATGCACTGACGGGTGCCCCCCTGAACCTGACCCCGKRCCMNNARTGGWGGCAG
TGCATGCATCGCGCAATGCACTGACGGGTGCCCCCCTGAACCTGACCCCGGACCAAGTGGTGGCTATCGC
CAGCCACGATGGCGGCAAGCAAGCGCTCGAAACGGTGCAGCGGCTGTTGCCGGTGCTGTGCCAGGACCAT
GGCCTGACCCCGGACCAAGTGGTGGCTATCGCCAGCAACGGTGGCGGCAAGCAAGCGCTCGAAACGGTGC
AGCGGCTGTTGCCGGTGCTGTGCCAGGACCATGGCCTGACCCCGGACCAAGTGGTGGCTATCGCCAGCAA
CAATGGCGGCAAGCAAGCGCTCGAAACGGTGCAGCGGCTGTTGCCGGTGCTGTGCCAGGACCATGGCCTG
ACCCCGGACCAAGTGGTGGCTATCGCCAGCAACGGTGGCGGCAAGCAAGCGCTCGAAACGGTGCAGCGGC
TGTTGCCGGTGCTGTGCCAGGACCATGGCCTGACCCCGGACCAAGTGGTGGCTATCGCCAGCAACGGTGG
CGGCAAGCAAGCGCTCGAAACGGTGCAGCGGCTGTTGCCGGTGCTGTGCCAGGACCATGGCCTGACTCCG
GACCAAGTGGTGGCTATCGCCAGCCACGATGGCGGCAAGCAAGCGCTCGAAACGGTGCAGCGGCTGTTGC
CGGTGCTGTGCCAGGACCATGGCCTGACCCCGGACCAAGTGGTGGCTATCGCCAGCAACATTGGCGGCAA
GCAAGCGCTCGAAACGGTGCAGCGGCTGTTGCCGGTGCTGTGCCAGGACCATGGCCTCACACCCGATCAG
GTCGTGGCTATCGCCAGCAACAATGGCGGCAAGCAAGCGCTCGAAACGGTGCAGCGGCTGTTGCCGGTGC
TGTGCCAGGACCATGGCCTGACCCCGGACCAAGTGGTGGCTATCGCCAGCAACATTGGCGGCAAGCAAGC
GCTCGAAACGGTGCAGCGGCTGTTGCCGGTGCTGTGCCAGGACCATGGCCTGACCCCGGACCAAGTGGTG
GCTATCGCCAGCAACATTGGCGGCAAGCAAGCGCTCGAAACGGTGCAGCGGCTGTTGCCGGTGCTGTGCC
AGGACCATGGCCTGACCCCGGACCAAGTGGTGGCTATCGCCAGCAACGGTGGCGGCAAGCAAGCGCTCGA
AACGGTGCAGCGGCTGTTGCCGGTGCTGTGCCAGGACCATGGCCTGACCCCGGACCAAGTGGTGGCTATC
GCCAGCAACAATGGCGGCAAGCAAGCGCTCGAAACGGTGCAGCGGCTGTTGCCGGTGCTGTGCCAGGACC
ATGGCCTGACCCCGGACCAAGTGGTGGCTATCGCCAGCAACATTGGCGGCAAGCAAGCGCTCGAAACGGT
GCAGCGGCTGTTGCCGGTGCTGTGCCAGGACCATGGCCTGACTCCGGACCAAGTGGTGGCTATCGCCAGC
CACGATGGCGGCAAGCAAGCGCTCGAAACGGTGCAGCGGCTGTTGCCGGTGCTGTGCCAGGACCATGGCC
TGACTCCGGACCAAGTGGTGGCTATCGCCAGCCACGATGGCGGCAAGCAAGCGCTCGAAACGGTGCAGCG
GCTGTTGCCGGTGCTGTGCCAGGACCATGGCCTGACCCCGGACCAAGTGGTGGCTATCGCCAGCAACATT
GGCGGCAAGCAAGCGCTCGAAAGCATTGTGGCCCAGCTGAGCCGGCCTGATCCGGCGTTGGCCGCGTTGA
CCAACGACCACCTCSYSGCSTTGGCCNGCSTYGRCSRACGWCCWSCTCGTCGCCTTGGCCTGCCTCGGCG
GACGTCCTGCCATGGATGCAGTGAAAAAGGGATTGCCGCACGCGCCGGAATTGATCAGAAGAGTCAATCG
CCGTATTGGCGAACGCACGTCCCATCGCGTTGCCTCTAGATCCCAGCTAGTGAAATCTGAATTGGAAGAG
AAGAAATCTGAACTTAGACATAAATTGAAATATGTGCCACATGAATATATTGAATTGATTGAAATCGCAA
GAAATTCAACTCAGGATAGAATCCTTGAAATGAAGGTGATGGAGTTCTTTATGAAGGTTTATGGTTATCG
TGGTAAACATTTGGGTGGATCAAGGAAACCAGACGGAGCAATTTATACTGTCGGATCTCCTATTGATTAC
GGTGTGATCGTTGATACTAAGGCATATTCAGGAGGTTATAATCTTCCAATTGGTCAAGCAGATGAAATGC
AAAGATATGTCGAAGAGAATCAAACAAGAAACAAGCATATCAACCCTAATGAATGGTGGAAAGTCTATCC
ATCTTCAGTAACAGAATTTAAGTTCTTGTTTGTGAGTGGTCATTTCAAAGGAAACTACAAAGCTCAGCTT
ACAAGATTGAATCATATCACTAATTGTAATGGAGCTGTTCTTAGTGTAGAAGAGCTTTTGATTGGTGGAG
AAATGATTAAAGCTGGTACATTGACACTTGAGGAAGTGAGAAGGAAATTTAATAACGGTGAGATAAACTT
TTAATAGGCTAGTGACTGACTAGGATCTGGTTACCACTAAACCAGCCTCAAGAACACCCGAATGGAGTCT
CTAAGCTACATAATACCAACTTACACTTTACAAAATGTTGTCCCCCAAAATGTAGCCATTCGTATCTGCT
CCTAATAAAAAGAAAGTTTCTTCACATTCTAAAAAAAAAAAAAAAAAAAAAAAAAAAAAAAMCCCCCCCC
CCCCCCCCTGCAGGTCGACTCTACTAGAGGATCCCCGGGCGAGCTCCAATTCGCCCTATAGTGAGTCGTA
TTACAATTCACTGGCCGTCGTTTTACAACGTCGTGACTGGGAAAACCCTGGCGTTACCCAACTTAATCGC
CTTGCAGCACATCCCCCTTTCGCCAGCTGGCGTAATAGCGAAGAGGCCCGCACCGATCGCCCTTCCCAAC
AGTTGCGCAGCCTGAATGGCGAATGKRAMKYGYMMKSKWKMRKMKYTTGTTAAAATTCGCGTTAAATTTT
TGTTAAATCAGCTCATTTTTTAACCAATAGGCCGAAATCGGCAAAATCCCTTATAAATCAAAAGAATAGA
CCGAGATAGGGT
[37 nt withheld, positions 3793-3829]
AAAGAACGTGGACTCCAACGTCAAAGG
[49 nt withheld, positions 3857-3905]
T
[91 nt withheld, positions 3907-3997]
G
[124 nt withheld, positions 3999-4122]
CCCATKSSMCWTTYMGGSKRARTGTGCGCGGAACCCCTATTTGTTTATTTTTCTAAATACATTCAAATAT
GTATCCGCTCATGAGACAATAACCCTGATAAATGCTTCAATAATATTGAAAAAGGAAGAGTATGAGTATT
CAACATTTCCGTGTCGCCCTTATTCCCTTTTTTGCGGCATTTTGCCTTCCTGTTTTTGCTCACCCAGAAA
CGCTGGTGAAAGTAAAAGATGCTGAAGATCAGTTGGGTGCACGAGTGGGTTACATCGAACTGGATCTCAA
CAGCGGTAAGATCCTTGAGAGTTTTCGCCCCGAAGAACGTTTTCCAATGATGAGCACTTTTAAAGTTCTG
CTATGTGGCGCGGTATTATCCCGTATTGACGCCGGGCAAGAGCAACTCGGTCGCCGCATACACTATTCTC
AGAATGACTTGGTTGAGTACTCACCAGTCACAGAAAAGCATCTTACGGATGGCATGACAGTAAGAGAATT
ATGCAGTGCTGCCATAACCATGAGTGATAACACTGCGGCCAACTTACTTCTGACAACGATCGGAGGACCG
AAGGAGCTAACCGCTTTTTTGCACAACATGGGGGATCATGTAACTCGCCTTGATCGTTGGGAACCGGAGC
TGAATGAAGCCATACCAAACGACGAGCGTGACACCACGATGCCTGTAGCAATGGCAACAACGTTGCGCAA
ACTATTAACTGGCGAACTACTTACTCTAGCTTCCCGGCAACAATTAATAGACTGGATGGAGGCGGATAAA
GTTGCAGGACCACTTCTGCGCTCGGCCCTTCCGGCTGGCTGGTTTATTGCTGATAAATCTGGAGCCGGTG
AGCGTGGGTCTCGCGGTATCATTGCAGCACTGGGGCCAGATGGTAAGCCCTCCCGTATCGTAGTTATCTA
CACGACGGGGAGTCAGGCAACTATGGATGAACGAAATAGACAGATCGCTGAGATAGGTGCCTCACTGATT
AAGCATTGGTAACTGTCAGACCAAGTTTACTCATATATACTTTAGATTGATTTAAAACTTCATTTTTAAT
TTAAAAGGATCTAGGTGAAGATCCTTTTTGATAATCTCATGACCAAAATCCCTTAACGTGAGTTTTCGTT
CCACTGAGCGTCAGACCCCGTAGAAAAGATCAAAGGATCTTCTTGAGATCCTTTTTTTCTGCGCGTAATC
TGCTGCTTGCAAACAAAAAAACCACCGCTACCAGCGGTGGTTTGTTTGCCGGATCAAGAGCTACCAACTC
TTTTTCCGAAGGTAACTGGCTTCAGCAGAGCGCAGATACCAAATACTGTTCTTCTAGTGTAGCCGTAGTT
AGGCCACCACTTCAAGAACTCTGTAGCACCGCCTACATACCTCGCTCTGCTAATCCTGTTACCAGTGGCT
GCTGCCAGTGGCGATAAGTCGTGTCTTACCGGGTTGGACTCAAGACGATAGTTACCGGATAAGGCGCAGC
GGTCGGGCTGAACGGGGGGTTCGTGCACACAGCCCAGCTTGGAGCGAACGACCTACACCGAACTGAGATA
CCTACAGCGTGAGCTATGAGAAAGCGCCACGCTTCCCGAAGGGAGAAAGGCGGACAGGTATCCGGTAAGC
GGCAGGGTCGGAACAGGAGAGCGCACGAGGGAGCTTCCAGGGGGAAACGCCTGGTATCTTTATAGTCCTG
TCGGGTTTCGCCACCTCTGACTTGAGCGTCGATTTTTGTGATGCTCGTCAGGGGGGCGGAGCCTATGGAA
AAACGCCAGCAACGCGGCCTTTTTACGGTTCCTGGCCTTTTGCTGGCCTTTTGCTCA
